>Addgene plasmid #35510 | pAAV-Ef1a-DIO hChR2(E123T/T159C)-mCherry | depositor full sequence | sequence record 43457 | pAAV-Ef1a-DIO hChR2(E123T/T159C)-mCherry sequence 7251 bps
CCTGCAGGCAGCTGCGCGCTCGCTCGCTCACTGAGGCCGCCCGGGCAAAGCCCGGGCGTCGGGCGACCTT
TGGTCGCCCGGCCTCAGTGAGCGAGCGAGCGCGCAGAGAGGGAGTGGCCAACTCCATCACTAGGGGTTCC
TGCGGCCGCACGCGTAAGCTTTGCAAAGATGGATAAAGTTTTAAACAGAGAGGAATCTTTGCAGCTAATG
GACCTTCTAGGTCTTGAAAGGAGTGGGAATTGGCTCCGGTGCCCGTCAGTGGGCAGAGCGCACATCGCCC
ACAGTCCCCGAGAAGTTGGGGGGAGGGGTCGGCAATTGAACCGGTGCCTAGAGAAGGTGGCGCGGGGTAA
ACTGGGAAAGTGATGTCGTGTACTGGCTCCGCCTTTTTCCCGAGGGTGGGGGAGAACCGTATATAAGTGC
AGTAGTCGCCGTGAACGTTCTTTTTCGCAACGGGTTTGCCGCCAGAACACAGGTAAGTGCCGTGTGTGGT
TCCCGCGGGCCTGGCCTCTTTACGGGTTATGGCCCTTGCGTGCCTTGAATTACTTCCACTGGCTGCAGTA
CGTGATTCTTGATCCCGAGCTTCGGGTTGGAAGTGGGTGGGAGAGTTCGAGGCCTTGCGCTTAAGGAGCC
CCTTCGCCTCGTGCTTGAGTTGAGGCCTGGCCTGGGCGCTGGGGCCGCCGCGTGCGAATCTGGTGGCACC
TTCGCGCCTGTCTCGCTGCTTTCGATAAGTCTCTAGCCATTTAAAATTTTTGATGACCTGCTGCGACGCT
TTTTTTCTGGCAAGATAGTCTTGTAAATGCGGGCCAAGATCTGCACACTGGTATTTCGGTTTTTGGGGCC
GCGGGCGGCGACGGGGCCCGTGCGTCCCAGCGCACATGTTCGGCGAGGCGGGGCCTGCGAGCGCGGCCAC
CGAGAATCGGACGGGGGTAGTCTCAAGCTGGCCGGCCTGCTCTGGTGCCTGGCCTCGCGCCGCCGTGTAT
CGCCCCGCCCTGGGCGGCAAGGCTGGCCCGGTCGGCACCAGTTGCGTGAGCGGAAAGATGGCCGCTTCCC
GGCCCTGCTGCAGGGAGCTCAAAATGGAGGACGCGGCGCTCGGGAGAGCGGGCGGGTGAGTCACCCACAC
AAAGGAAAAGGGCCTTTCCGTCCTCAGCCGTCGCTTCATGTGACTCCACGGAGTACCGGGCGCCGTCCAG
GCACCTCGATTAGTTCTCGAGCTTTTGGAGTACGTCGTCTTTAGGTTGGGGGGAGGGGTTTTATGCGATG
GAGTTTCCCCACACTGAGTGGGTGGAGACTGAAGTTAGGCCAGCTTGGCACTTGATGTAATTCTCCTTGG
AATTTGCCCTTTTTGAGTTTGGATCTTGGTTCATTCTCAAGCCTCAGACAGTGGTTCAAAGTTTTTTTCT
TCCATTTCAGGTGTCGTGAGGTACCGGATCCTCTAGAGTCGACTCCGGAATAACTTCGTATAGGATACTT
TATACGAAGTTATGCAGAATGGTAGCTGGATTGTAGCTGCTATTAGCAATATGAAACCTCTTAATAACTT
CGTATAGCATACATTATACGAAGTTATGGCGCGCCCTATTACTTGTACAGCTCGTCCATGCCGCCGGTGG
AGTGGCGGCCCTCGGCGCGTTCGTACTGTTCCACGATGGTGTAGTCCTCGTTGTGGGAGGTGATGTCCAA
CTTGATGTTGACGTTGTAGGCGCCGGGCAGCTGCACGGGCTTCTTGGCCTTGTAGGTGGTCTTGACCTCA
GCGTCGTAGTGGCCGCCGTCCTTCAGCTTCAGCCTCTGCTTGATCTCGCCCTTCAGGGCGCCGTCCTCGG
GGTACATCCGCTCGGAGGAGGCCTCCCAGCCCATGGTCTTCTTCTGCATTACGGGGCCGTCGGAGGGGAA
GTTGGTGCCGCGCAGCTTCACCTTGTAGATGAACTCGCCGTCCTGCAGGGAGGAGTCCTGGGTCACGGTC
ACCACGCCGCCGTCCTCGAAGTTCATCACGCGCTCCCACTTGAAGCCCTCGGGGAAGGACAGCTTCAAGT
AGTCGGGGATGTCGGCGGGGTGCTTCACGTAGGCCTTGGAGCCGTACATGAACTGAGGGGACAGGATGTC
CCAGGCGAAGGGCAGGGGGCCACCCTTGGTCACCTTCAGCTTGGCGGTCTGGGTGCCCTCGTAGGGGCGG
CCCTCGCCCTCGCCCTCGATCTCGAACTCGTGGCCGTTCACGGAGCCCTCCATGTGCACCTTGAAGCGCA
TGAACTCCTTGATGATGGCCATGTTATCCTCCTCGCCCTTGCTCACGGCGGCCGCTGGCACGGCTCCGGC
CTCGGCTTCGTCTTCGACGAGAGTCTCGACCTCGATCTCCGTTCCGCCGATGTTCAGTTTGGTGGTTTTG
CGGATATCTCCGTGAATCAATATGTGCTCGTGGATCAGGACGCGCAGGTAGTGTCCCAACAACCCCCAAC
AATTTTTACTCATCAGATCAATAATCGTGTGACCTACGGTGGAGCCATAGACGCTCAGGACGCCAAAACC
TTCGGGCCCCAAAATGAAGAGAATTGGGAACATACCCCAGCTCACGAAAAACAGCCATGCCATGCCGGTC
ACGACCTGGCGGCACCGACCCTTTGGCACAGTATGATAACCCTCGATATATGCTTTGGCGGCGTGAAAAA
ATGTGTTCGCGCCATAGCACAATCCAAGACAAAAGAAGATGACTTTAACATAGCCGGTTGCCATGGCGCT
GGTAGCCCCCCACACGATACACCCGATGTCTGAGACAAGGAGTCCCATGGTTCTCCTGCTGTAGTCGTTG
CTCAGGCCGGTGAGGTTGCTCAGGTGGATAAGGATGACAGGACAAGTGAGCAGCCAGGTTGCATAGCGCA
GCCACTGCACCCGGTGTCCTGTGGCAAGGTAGAGCATAGAGGGATTCTTAAACTCAAAAAAGAACTCGAG
AATCACCTTAACCATTTCAATGGCGCACACATAGATCTCCTCCCAGCCGCATGTAGATTTCCAGGTTTGG
TAGGCATAGAACATCAGCAGCAAAATGCTGAATCCTGCTGCAAGCCACTGCAGGACATTTGACGCGGTCT
GAGCGCCGTTCGTGCCGCGAGATTCAATCCATCCGGCACAGTAACATTGATCCTCAGGGACCAGGACGGA
CCCGTTCACCACCACAGGATTAGTAACGAACAAAAGTTCGCGTCCGACGGCAGACAAAGCGCCGCCATAG
TCCATGGTGGCTAGCATAACTTCGTATAAAGTATCCTATACGAAGTTATTTGCCTTAACCCAGAAATTAT
CACTGTTATTCTTTAGAATGGTGCAAAGAATAACTTCGTATAATGTATGCTATACGAAGTTATGAATTCG
ATATCAAGCTTATCGATAATCAACCTCTGGATTACAAAATTTGTGAAAGATTGACTGGTATTCTTAACTA
TGTTGCTCCTTTTACGCTATGTGGATACGCTGCTTTAATGCCTTTGTATCATGCTATTGCTTCCCGTATG
GCTTTCATTTTCTCCTCCTTGTATAAATCCTGGTTGCTGTCTCTTTATGAGGAGTTGTGGCCCGTTGTCA
GGCAACGTGGCGTGGTGTGCACTGTGTTTGCTGACGCAACCCCCACTGGTTGGGGCATTGCCACCACCTG
TCAGCTCCTTTCCGGGACTTTCGCTTTCCCCCTCCCTATTGCCACGGCGGAACTCATCGCCGCCTGCCTT
GCCCGCTGCTGGACAGGGGCTCGGCTGTTGGGCACTGACAATTCCGTGGTGTTGTCGGGGAAATCATCGT
CCTTTCCTTGGCTGCTCGCCTATGTTGCCACCTGGATTCTGCGCGGGACGTCCTTCTGCTACGTCCCTTC
GGCCCTCAATCCAGCGGACCTTCCTTCCCGCGGCCTGCTGCCGGCTCTGCGGCCTCTTCCGCGTCTTCGC
CTTCGCCCTCAGACGAGTCGGATCTCCCTTTGGGCCGCCTCCCCGCATCGATACCGAGCGCTGCTCGAGA
GATCTACGGGTGGCATCCCTGTGACCCCTCCCCAGTGCCTCTCCTGGCCCTGGAAGTTGCCACTCCAGTG
CCCACCAGCCTTGTCCTAATAAAATTAAGTTGCATCATTTTGTCTGACTAGGTGTCCTTCTATAATATTA
TGGGGTGGAGGGGGGTGGTATGGAGCAAGGGGCAAGTTGGGAAGACAACCTGTAGGGCCTGCGGGGTCTA
TTGGGAACCAAGCTGGAGTGCAGTGGCACAATCTTGGCTCACTGCAATCTCCGCCTCCTGGGTTCAAGCG
ATTCTCCTGCCTCAGCCTCCCGAGTTGTTGGGATTCCAGGCATGCATGACCAGGCTCAGCTAATTTTTGT
TTTTTTGGTAGAGACGGGGTTTCACCATATTGGCCAGGCTGGTCTCCAACTCCTAATCTCAGGTGATCTA
CCCACCTTGGCCTCCCAAATTGCTGGGATTACAGGCGTGAACCACTGCTCCCTTCCCTGTCCTTCTGATT
TTGTAGGTAACCACGTGCGGACCGAGCGGCCGCAGGAACCCCTAGTGATGGAGTTGGCCACTCCCTCTCT
GCGCGCTCGCTCGCTCACTGAGGCCGGGCGACCAAAGGTCGCCCGACGCCCGGGCTTTGCCCGGGCGGCC
TCAGTGAGCGAGCGAGCGCGCAGCTGCCTGCAGGGGCGCCTGATGCGGTATTTTCTCCTTACGCATCTGT
GCGGTATTTCACACCGCATA
[142 nt withheld, positions 4711-4852]
C
[141 nt withheld, positions 4854-4994]
CCTTTGACGTTGGAGTCCACGTTCTTT
[37 nt withheld, positions 5022-5058]
ACCCTATCTCGGGCTATTCTTTTGATTTATAAGGGATTTTGCCGATTTCGGCCTATTGGTTAAAAAATGA
GCTGATTTAACAAAAATTTAACGCGAATTTTAACAAAATATTAACGTTTACAATTTTATGGTGCACTCTC
AGTACAATCTGCTCTGATGCCGCATAGTTAAGCCAGCCCCGACACCCGCCAACACCCGCTGACGCGCCCT
GACGGGCTTGTCTGCTCCCGGCATCCGCTTACAGACAAGCTGTGACCGTCTCCGGGAGCTGCATGTGTCA
GAGGTTTTCACCGTCATCACCGAAACGCGCGAGACGAAAGGGCCTCGTGATACGCCTATTTTTATAGGTT
AATGTCATGATAATAATGGTTTCTTAGACGTCAGGTGGCACTTTTCGGGGAAATGTGCGCGGAACCCCTA
TTTGTTTATTTTTCTAAATACATTCAAATATGTATCCGCTCATGAGACAATAACCCTGATAAATGCTTCA
ATAATATTGAAAAAGGAAGAGTATGAGTATTCAACATTTCCGTGTCGCCCTTATTCCCTTTTTTGCGGCA
TTTTGCCTTCCTGTTTTTGCTCACCCAGAAACGCTGGTGAAAGTAAAAGATGCTGAAGATCAGTTGGGTG
CACGAGTGGGTTACATCGAACTGGATCTCAACAGCGGTAAGATCCTTGAGAGTTTTCGCCCCGAAGAACG
TTTTCCAATGATGAGCACTTTTAAAGTTCTGCTATGTGGCGCGGTATTATCCCGTATTGACGCCGGGCAA
GAGCAACTCGGTCGCCGCATACACTATTCTCAGAATGACTTGGTTGAGTACTCACCAGTCACAGAAAAGC
ATCTTACGGATGGCATGACAGTAAGAGAATTATGCAGTGCTGCCATAACCATGAGTGATAACACTGCGGC
CAACTTACTTCTGACAACGATCGGAGGACCGAAGGAGCTAACCGCTTTTTTGCACAACATGGGGGATCAT
GTAACTCGCCTTGATCGTTGGGAACCGGAGCTGAATGAAGCCATACCAAACGACGAGCGTGACACCACGA
TGCCTGTAGCAATGGCAACAACGTTGCGCAAACTATTAACTGGCGAACTACTTACTCTAGCTTCCCGGCA
ACAATTAATAGACTGGATGGAGGCGGATAAAGTTGCAGGACCACTTCTGCGCTCGGCCCTTCCGGCTGGC
TGGTTTATTGCTGATAAATCTGGAGCCGGTGAGCGTGGGTCTCGCGGTATCATTGCAGCACTGGGGCCAG
ATGGTAAGCCCTCCCGTATCGTAGTTATCTACACGACGGGGAGTCAGGCAACTATGGATGAACGAAATAG
ACAGATCGCTGAGATAGGTGCCTCACTGATTAAGCATTGGTAACTGTCAGACCAAGTTTACTCATATATA
CTTTAGATTGATTTAAAACTTCATTTTTAATTTAAAAGGATCTAGGTGAAGATCCTTTTTGATAATCTCA
TGACCAAAATCCCTTAACGTGAGTTTTCGTTCCACTGAGCGTCAGACCCCGTAGAAAAGATCAAAGGATC
TTCTTGAGATCCTTTTTTTCTGCGCGTAATCTGCTGCTTGCAAACAAAAAAACCACCGCTACCAGCGGTG
GTTTGTTTGCCGGATCAAGAGCTACCAACTCTTTTTCCGAAGGTAACTGGCTTCAGCAGAGCGCAGATAC
CAAATACTGTCCTTCTAGTGTAGCCGTAGTTAGGCCACCACTTCAAGAACTCTGTAGCACCGCCTACATA
CCTCGCTCTGCTAATCCTGTTACCAGTGGCTGCTGCCAGTGGCGATAAGTCGTGTCTTACCGGGTTGGAC
TCAAGACGATAGTTACCGGATAAGGCGCAGCGGTCGGGCTGAACGGGGGGTTCGTGCACACAGCCCAGCT
TGGAGCGAACGACCTACACCGAACTGAGATACCTACAGCGTGAGCTATGAGAAAGCGCCACGCTTCCCGA
AGGGAGAAAGGCGGACAGGTATCCGGTAAGCGGCAGGGTCGGAACAGGAGAGCGCACGAGGGAGCTTCCA
GGGGGAAACGCCTGGTATCTTTATAGTCCTGTCGGGTTTCGCCACCTCTGACTTGAGCGTCGATTTTTGT
GATGCTCGTCAGGGGGGCGGAGCCTATGGAAAAACGCCAGCAACGCGGCCTTTTTACGGTTCCTGGCCTT
TTGCTGGCCTTTTGCTCACATGT
Features (pLannotate 1.2.2; 25 found; start..end, strand, type, name):
      1..141     -  repeat_region  AAV2 ITR: inverted terminal repeat of adeno-associated virus serotype 2 inverted
    169..235     +  CDS            small t antigen (fragment): SV40 (simian virus 40) small t antigen
    261..472     +  promoter       EF-1α core promoter: core promoter for human elongation factor EF-1α
    473..581     +  intron         EF-1α intron A (fragment): intron upstream of the start codon of human EF-1α
   1207..1410    +  intron         EF-1α intron A: truncated intron upstream of the start codon of human EF-1α
   1426..1443    +  misc_feature   MCS (fragment): pUC18/19 multiple cloning site
   1450..1483    +  protein_bind   lox2272: Cre-mediated recombination occurs in the 8-bp core sequence (GGATACTT). lox2272 sites are compatible with each other, but incompatible with loxP or loxN sites (Lee and Saito, 1988). Cre recombinase
   1484..1533    -  intron         β-globin intron (fragment): internally truncated intron from human β-globin
   1534..1567    +  protein_bind   loxP: Cre-mediated recombination occurs in the 8-bp core sequence (GCATACAT). Cre recombinase
   1580..2286    -  CDS            mCherry (fragment): monomeric derivative of DsRed fluorescent protein (Shaner et al., 2004) mammalian codon-optimized
   2299..3225    -  CDS            ChR2(H134R): H134R mutant of an N-terminal fragment of channelrhodopsin-2 from the alga Chlamydomonas reinhardtii (Nagel et al., 2005) blue light-activated cation channel
   3236..3269    -  protein_bind   lox2272: Cre-mediated recombination occurs in the 8-bp core sequence (GGATACTT). lox2272 sites are compatible with each other, but incompatible with loxP or loxN sites (Lee and Saito, 1988). Cre recombinase
   3270..3319    -  intron         β-globin intron (fragment): internally truncated intron from human β-globin
   3320..3353    -  protein_bind   loxP: Cre-mediated recombination occurs in the 8-bp core sequence (GCATACAT). Cre recombinase
   3354..3378    +  misc_feature   MCS (fragment): pBluescript multiple cloning site
   3378..3966    +  misc_feature   WPRE: woodchuck hepatitis virus posttranscriptional regulatory element
   3998..4474    +  polyA_signal   hGH poly(A) signal: human growth hormone polyadenylation signal
   4514..4654    +  repeat_region  AAV2 ITR: inverted terminal repeat of adeno-associated virus serotype 2 inverted
   4659..4710    -  misc_feature   bom (fragment): basis of mobility region from pBR322
   4729..5109    +  rep_origin     M13 ori (sequence partly withheld): M13 bacteriophage origin of replication; arrow indicates direction of (+) strand synthesis
   5185..5234    -  misc_feature   bom (fragment): basis of mobility region from pBR322
   5336..5371    -  CDS            rop (fragment): Rop protein, which maintains plasmids at low copy number; rop
   5466..5570    +  promoter       AmpR promoter: bla
   5571..6431    +  CDS            AmpR: β-lactamase; bla; confers resistance to ampicillin, carbenicillin, and related antibiotics
   6602..7190    +  rep_origin     ori: high-copy-number ColE1/pMB1/pBR322/pUC origin of replication
