>Addgene plasmid #35510 | pAAV-Ef1a-DIO hChR2(E123T/T159C)-mCherry | addgene full sequence | sequence record 247071 | Addgene NGS Result
GAACAGGAGAGCGCACGAGGGAGCTTCCAGGGGGAAACGCCTGGTATCTTTATAGTCCTGTCGGGTTTCG
CCACCTCTGACTTGAGCGTCGATTTTTGTGATGCTCGTCAGGGGGGCGGAGCCTATGGAAAAACGCCAGC
AACGCGGCCTTTTTACGGTTCCTGGCCTTTTGCTGGCCTTTTGCTCACATGTCCTGCAGGCAGCTGCGCG
CTCGCTCGCTCACTGAGGCCGCCCGGGCGTCGGGCGACCTTTGGTCGCCCGGCCTCAGTGAGCGAGCGAG
CGCGCAGAGAGGGAGTGGCCAACTCCATCACTAGGGGTTCCTGCGGCCGCACGCGTAAGCTTTGCAAAGA
TGGATAAAGTTTTAAACAGAGAGGAATCTTTGCAGCTAATGGACCTTCTAGGTCTTGAAAGGAGTGGGAA
TTGGCTCCGGTGCCCGTCAGTGGGCAGAGCGCACATCGCCCACAGTCCCCGAGAAGTTGGGGGGAGGGGT
CGGCAATTGAACCGGTGCCTAGAGAAGGTGGCGCGGGGTAAACTGGGAAAGTGATGTCGTGTACTGGCTC
CGCCTTTTTCCCGAGGGTGGGGGAGAACCGTATATAAGTGCAGTAGTCGCCGTGAACGTTCTTTTTCGCA
ACGGGTTTGCCGCCAGAACACAGGTAAGTGCCGTGTGTGGTTCCCGCGGGCCTGGCCTCTTTACGGGTTA
TGGCCCTTGCGTGCCTTGAATTACTTCCACCTGGCTGCAGTACGTGATTCTTGATCCCGAGCTTCGGGTT
GGAAGTGGGTGGGAGAGTTCGAGGCCTTGCGCTTAAGGAGCCCCTTCGCCTCGTGCTTGAGTTGAGGCCT
GGCCTGGGCGCTGGGGCCGCCGCGTGCGAATCTGGTGGCACCTTCGCGCCTGTCTCGCTGCTTTCGATAA
GTCTCTAGCCATTTAAAATTTTTGATGACCTGCTGCGACGCTTTTTTTCTGGCAAGATAGTCTTGTAAAT
GCGGGCCAAGATCTGCACACTGGTATTTCGGTTTTTGGGGCCGCGGGCGGCGACGGGGCCCGTGCGTCCC
AGCGCACATGTTCGGCGAGGCGGGGCCTGCGAGCGCGGCCACCGAGAATCGGACGGGGGTAGTCTCAAGC
TGGCCGGCCTGCTCTGGTGCCTGGCCTCGCGCCGCCGTGTATCGCCCCGCCCTGGGCGGCAAGGCTGGCC
CGGTCGGCACCAGTTGCGTGAGCGGAAAGATGGCCGCTTCCCGGCCCTGCTGCAGGGAGCTCAAAATGGA
GGACGCGGCGCTCGGGAGAGCGGGCGGGTGAGTCACCCACACAAAGGAAAAGGGCCTTTCCGTCCTCAGC
CGTCGCTTCATGTGACTCCACGGAGTACCGGGCGCCGTCCAGGCACCTCGATTAGTTCTCGAGCTTTTGG
AGTACGTCGTCTTTAGGTTGGGGGGAGGGGTTTTATGCGATGGAGTTTCCCCACACTGAGTGGGTGGAGA
CTGAAGTTAGGCCAGCTTGGCACTTGATGTAATTCTCCTTGGAATTTGCCCTTTTTGAGTTTGGATCTTG
GTTCATTCTCAAGCCTCAGACAGTGGTTCAAAGTTTTTTTCTTCCATTTCAGGTGTCGTGAGGTACCGGA
TCCTCTAGAGTCGACTCCGGAATAACTTCGTATAGGATACTTTATACGAAGTTATGCAGAATGGTAGCTG
GATTGTAGCTGCTATTAGCAATATGAAACCTCTTAATAACTTCGTATAGCATACATTATACGAAGTTATG
GCGCGCCCTATTACTTGTACAGCTCGTCCATGCCGCCGGTGGAGTGGCGGCCCTCGGCGCGTTCGTACTG
TTCCACGATGGTGTAGTCCTCGTTGTGGGAGGTGATGTCCAACTTGATGTTGACGTTGTAGGCGCCGGGC
AGCTGCACGGGCTTCTTGGCCTTGTAGGTGGTCTTGACCTCAGCGTCGTAGTGGCCGCCGTCCTTCAGCT
TCAGCCTCTGCTTGATCTCGCCCTTCAGGGCGCCGTCCTCGGGGTACATCCGCTCGGAGGAGGCCTCCCA
GCCCATGGTCTTCTTCTGCATTACGGGGCCGTCGGAGGGGAAGTTGGTGCCGCGCAGCTTCACCTTGTAG
ATGAACTCGCCGTCCTGCAGGGAGGAGTCCTGGGTCACGGTCACCACGCCGCCGTCCTCGAAGTTCATCA
CGCGCTCCCACTTGAAGCCCTCGGGGAAGGACAGCTTCAAGTAGTCGGGGATGTCGGCGGGGTGCTTCAC
GTAGGCCTTGGAGCCGTACATGAACTGAGGGGACAGGATGTCCCAGGCGAAGGGCAGGGGGCCACCCTTG
GTCACCTTCAGCTTGGCGGTCTGGGTGCCCTCGTAGGGGCGGCCCTCGCCCTCGCCCTCGATCTCGAACT
CGTGGCCGTTCACGGAGCCCTCCATGTGCACCTTGAAGCGCATGAACTCCTTGATGATGGCCATGTTATC
CTCCTCGCCCTTGCTCACGGCGGCCGCTGGCACGGCTCCGGCCTCGGCTTCGTCTTCGACGAGAGTCTCG
ACCTCGATCTCCGTTCCGCCGATGTTCAGTTTGGTGGTTTTGCGGATATCTCCGTGAATCAATATGTGCT
CGTGGATCAGGACGCGCAGGTAGTGTCCCAACAACCCCCAACAATTTTTACTCATCAGATCAATAATCGT
GTGACCTACGGTGGAGCCATAGACGCTCAGGACGCCAAAACCTTCGGGCCCCAAAATGAAGAGAATTGGG
AACATACCCCAGCTCACGAAAAACAGCCATGCCATGCCGGTCACGACCTGGCGGCACCGACCCTTTGGCA
CAGTATGATAACCCTCGATATATGCTTTGGCGGCGTGAAAAAATGTGTTCGCGCCATAGCACAATCCAAG
ACAAAAGAAGATGACTTTAACATAGCCGGTTGCCATGGCGCTGGTAGCCCCCCACACGATACACCCGATG
TCTGAGACAAGGAGTCCCATGGTTCTCCTGCTGTAGTCGTTGCTCAGGCCGGTGAGGTTGCTCAGGTGGA
TAAGGATGACAGGACAAGTGAGCAGCCAGGTTGCATAGCGCAGCCACTGCACCCGGTGTCCTGTGGCAAG
GTAGAGCATAGAGGGATTCTTAAACTCAAAAAAGAACTCGAGAATCACCTTAACCATTTCAATGGCGCAC
ACATAGATCTCCTCCCAGCCGCATGTAGATTTCCAGGTTTGGTAGGCATAGAACATCAGCAGCAAAATGC
TGAATCCTGCTGCAAGCCACTGCAGGACATTTGACGCGGTCTGAGCGCCGTTCGTGCCGCGAGATTCAAT
CCATCCGGCACAGTAACATTGATCCTCAGGGACCAGGACGGACCCGTTCACCACCACAGGATTAGTAACG
AACAAAAGTTCGCGTCCGACGGCAGACAAAGCGCCGCCATAGTCCATGGTGGCTAGCATAACTTCGTATA
AAGTATCCTATACGAAGTTATTTGCCTTAACCCAGAAATTATCACTGTTATTCTTTAGAATGGTGCAAAG
AATAACTTCGTATAATGTATGCTATACGAAGTTATGAATTCGATATCAAGCTTATCGATAATCAACCTCT
GGATTACAAAATTTGTGAAAGATTGACTGGTATTCTTAACTATGTTGCTCCTTTTACGCTATGTGGATAC
GCTGCTTTAATGCCTTTGTATCATGCTATTGCTTCCCGTATGGCTTTCATTTTCTCCTCCTTGTATAAAT
CCTGGTTGCTGTCTCTTTATGAGGAGTTGTGGCCCGTTGTCAGGCAACGTGGCGTGGTGTGCACTGTGTT
TGCTGACGCAACCCCCACTGGTTGGGGCATTGCCACCACCTGTCAGCTCCTTTCCGGGACTTTCGCTTTC
CCCCTCCCTATTGCCACGGCGGAACTCATCGCCGCCTGCCTTGCCCGCTGCTGGACAGGGGCTCGGCTGT
TGGGCACTGACAATTCCGTGGTGTTGTCGGGGAAATCATCGTCCTTTCCTTGGCTGCTCGCCTATGTTGC
CACCTGGATTCTGCGCGGGACGTCCTTCTGCTACGTCCCTTCGGCCCTCAATCCAGCGGACCTTCCTTCC
CGCGGCCTGCTGCCGGCTCTGCGGCCTCTTCCGCGTCTTCGCCTTCGCCCTCAGACGAGTCGGATCTCCC
TTTGGGCCGCCTCCCCGCATCGATACCGAGCGCTGCTCGAGAGATCTACGGGTGGCATCCCTGTGACCCC
TCCCCAGTGCCTCTCCTGGCCCTGGAAGTTGCCACTCCAGTGCCCACCAGCCTTGTCCTAATAAAATTAA
GTTGCATCATTTTGTCTGACTAGGTGTCCTTCTATAATATTATGGGGTGGAGGGGGGTGGTATGGAGCAA
GGGGCAAGTTGGGAAGACAACCTGTAGGGCCTGCGGGGTCTATTGGGAACCAAGCTGGAGTGCAGTGGCA
CAATCTTGGCTCACTGCAATCTCCGCCTCCTGGGTTCAAGCGATTCTCCTGCCTCAGCCTCCCGAGTTGT
TGGGATTCCAGGCATGCATGACCAGGCTCAGCTAATTTTTGTTTTTTTGGTAGAGACGGGGTTTCACCAT
ATTGGCCAGGCTGGTCTCCAACTCCTAATCTCAGGTGATCTACCCACCTTGGCCTCCCAAATTGCTGGGA
TTACAGGCGTGAACCACTGCTCCCTTCCCTGTCCTTCTGATTTTGTAGGTAACCACGTGCGGACCGAGCG
GCCGCAGGAACCCCTAGTGATGGAGTTGGCCACTCCCTCTCTGCGCGCTCGCTCGCTCACTGAGGCCGGG
CGACCAAAGGTCGCCCGACGCCCGGGCTTTGCCCGGGCGGCCTCAGTGAGCGAGCGAGCGCGCAGCTGCC
TGCAGGGGCGCCTGATGCGGTATTTTCTCCTTACGCATCTGTGCGGTATTTCACACCGCATA
[95 nt withheld, positions 4893-4987]
T
[46 nt withheld, positions 4989-5034]
C
[141 nt withheld, positions 5036-5176]
CCTTTGACGTTGGAGTCCACGTTCTTT
[37 nt withheld, positions 5204-5240]
ACTCTATCTCGGGCTATTCTTTTGATTTATAAGGGATTTTGCCGATTTCGGTCTATTGGTTAAAAAATGA
GCTGATTTAACAAAAATTTAACGCGAATTTTAACAAAATATTAACGTTTACAATTTTATGGTGCACTCTC
AGTACAATCTGCTCTGATGCCGCATAGTTAAGCCAGCCCCGACACCCGCCAACACCCGCTGACGCGCCCT
GACGGGCTTGTCTGCTCCCGGCATCCGCTTACAGACAAGCTGTGACCGTCTCCGGGAGCTGCATGTGTCA
GAGGTTTTCACCGTCATCACCGAAACGCGCGAGACGAAAGGGCCTCGTGATACGCCTATTTTTATAGGTT
AATGTCATGATAATAATGGTTTCTTAGACGTCAGGTGGCACTTTTCGGGGAAATGTGCGCGGAACCCCTA
TTTGTTTATTTTTCTAAATACATTCAAATATGTATCCGCTCATGAGACAATAACCCTGATAAATGCTTCA
ATAATATTGAAAAAGGAAGAGTATGAGTATTCAACATTTCCGTGTCGCCCTTATTCCCTTTTTTGCGGCA
TTTTGCCTTCCTGTTTTTGCTCACCCAGAAACGCTGGTGAAAGTAAAAGATGCTGAAGATCAGTTGGGTG
CACGAGTGGGTTACATCGAACTGGATCTCAACAGCGGTAAGATCCTTGAGAGTTTTCGCCCCGAAGAACG
TTTTCCAATGATGAGCACTTTTAAAGTTCTGCTATGTGGCGCGGTATTATCCCGTATTGACGCCGGGCAA
GAGCAACTCGGTCGCCGCATACACTATTCTCAGAATGACTTGGTTGAGTACTCACCAGTCACAGAAAAGC
ATCTTACGGATGGCATGACAGTAAGAGAATTATGCAGTGCTGCCATAACCATGAGTGATAACACTGCGGC
CAACTTACTTCTGACAACGATCGGAGGACCGAAGGAGCTAACCGCTTTTTTGCACAACATGGGGGATCAT
GTAACTCGCCTTGATCGTTGGGAACCGGAGCTGAATGAAGCCATACCAAACGACGAGCGTGACACCACGA
TGCCTGTAGCAATGGCAACAACGTTGCGCAAACTATTAACTGGCGAACTACTTACTCTAGCTTCCCGGCA
ACAATTAATAGACTGGATGGAGGCGGATAAAGTTGCAGGACCACTTCTGCGCTCGGCCCTTCCGGCTGGC
TGGTTTATTGCTGATAAATCTGGAGCCGGTGAGCGTGGGTCTCGCGGTATCATTGCAGCACTGGGGCCAG
ATGGTAAGCCCTCCCGTATCGTAGTTATCTACACGACGGGGAGTCAGGCAACTATGGATGAACGAAATAG
ACAGATCGCTGAGATAGGTGCCTCACTGATTAAGCATTGGTAACTGTCAGACCAAGTTTACTCATATATA
CTTTAGATTGATTTAAAACTTCATTTTTAATTTAAAAGGATCTAGGTGAAGATCCTTTTTGATAATCTCA
TGACCAAAATCCCTTAACGTGAGTTTTCGTTCCACTGAGCGTCAGACCCCGTAGAAAAGATCAAAGGATC
TTCTTGAGATCCTTTTTTTCTGCGCGTAATCTGCTGCTTGCAAACAAAAAAACCACCGCTACCAGCGGTG
GTTTGTTTGCCGGATCAAGAGCTACCAACTCTTTTTCCGAAGGTAACTGGCTTCAGCAGAGCGCAGATAC
CAAATACTGTTCTTCTAGTGTAGCCGTAGTTAGGCCACCACTTCAAGAACTCTGTAGCACCGCCTACATA
CCTCGCTCTGCTAATCCTGTTACCAGTGGCTGCTGCCAGTGGCGATAAGTCGTGTCTTACCGGGTTGGAC
TCAAGACGATAGTTACCGGATAAGGCGCAGCGGTCGGGCTGAACGGGGGGTTCGTGCACACAGCCCAGCT
TGGAGCGAACGACCTACACCGAACTGAGATACCTACAGCGTGAGCTATGAGAAAGCGCCACGCTTCCCGA
AGGGAGAAAGGCGGACAGGTATCCGGTAAGCGGCAGGGTCG
Features (pLannotate 1.2.2; 24 found; start..end, strand, type, name):
    204..231     +  repeat_region  AAV2 ITR (fragment): inverted terminal repeat of adeno-associated virus serotype 2 inverted
    260..287     +  repeat_region  AAV2 ITR (fragment): inverted terminal repeat of adeno-associated virus serotype 2 inverted
    350..416     +  CDS            small t antigen (fragment): SV40 (simian virus 40) small t antigen
    423..1601    +  promoter       EF-1α promoter: strong constitutive promoter for human elongation factor EF-1α
   1608..1625    +  misc_feature   MCS (fragment): pUC18/19 multiple cloning site
   1632..1665    +  protein_bind   lox2272: Cre-mediated recombination occurs in the 8-bp core sequence (GGATACTT). lox2272 sites are compatible with each other, but incompatible with loxP or loxN sites (Lee and Saito, 1988). Cre recombinase
   1666..1715    -  intron         β-globin intron (fragment): internally truncated intron from human β-globin
   1716..1749    +  protein_bind   loxP: Cre-mediated recombination occurs in the 8-bp core sequence (GCATACAT). Cre recombinase
   1762..2468    -  CDS            mCherry (fragment): monomeric derivative of DsRed fluorescent protein (Shaner et al., 2004) mammalian codon-optimized
   2481..3407    -  CDS            ChR2(H134R): H134R mutant of an N-terminal fragment of channelrhodopsin-2 from the alga Chlamydomonas reinhardtii (Nagel et al., 2005) blue light-activated cation channel
   3418..3451    -  protein_bind   lox2272: Cre-mediated recombination occurs in the 8-bp core sequence (GGATACTT). lox2272 sites are compatible with each other, but incompatible with loxP or loxN sites (Lee and Saito, 1988). Cre recombinase
   3452..3501    -  intron         β-globin intron (fragment): internally truncated intron from human β-globin
   3502..3535    -  protein_bind   loxP: Cre-mediated recombination occurs in the 8-bp core sequence (GCATACAT). Cre recombinase
   3536..3560    +  misc_feature   MCS (fragment): pBluescript multiple cloning site
   3560..4148    +  misc_feature   WPRE: woodchuck hepatitis virus posttranscriptional regulatory element
   4180..4656    +  polyA_signal   hGH poly(A) signal: human growth hormone polyadenylation signal
   4696..4836    +  repeat_region  AAV2 ITR: inverted terminal repeat of adeno-associated virus serotype 2 inverted
   4841..4892    -  misc_feature   bom (fragment): basis of mobility region from pBR322
   4911..5366    +  rep_origin     f1 ori (sequence partly withheld): f1 bacteriophage origin of replication; arrow indicates direction of (+) strand synthesis
   5367..5416    -  misc_feature   bom (fragment): basis of mobility region from pBR322
   5518..5553    -  CDS            rop (fragment): Rop protein, which maintains plasmids at low copy number; rop
   5648..5752    +  promoter       AmpR promoter: bla
   5753..6613    +  CDS            AmpR: β-lactamase; bla; confers resistance to ampicillin, carbenicillin, and related antibiotics
   6784..131     +  rep_origin     ori (across the origin): high-copy-number ColE1/pMB1/pBR322/pUC origin of replication
