[The description below was written by a language model from this plasmid's Addgene catalogue record, the feature table of its GenBank file and pLannotate feature annotations shown in this document.]
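Description:
pAAV-Ef1a-DIO hChR2(E123T/T159C)-mCherry is an AAV transfer plasmid built on the Stratagene pAAV backbone, modified by adding an EF-1α promoter, lox sites and a WPRE. It is used for Cre-dependent expression of a fast channelrhodopsin variant in mammalian cells. It is propagated in E. coli through a high-copy ColE1/pUC-type origin with ampicillin resistance, and it also carries an f1/M13 phage origin. AAV2 inverted terminal repeats flank the expression cassette and define the segment that is packaged into recombinant AAV particles. In the sequencing-derived record the left ITR is detected only as short fragments, while the depositor sequence shows both ITRs intact.

Between the ITRs, the human EF-1α promoter with its intron sits upstream of a double-floxed inverted open reading frame (DIO). The insert is humanized channelrhodopsin-2 from Chlamydomonas reinhardtii carrying the E123T and T159C substitutions, fused at its C terminus to mCherry. It lies in antisense orientation, bracketed by oppositely oriented pairs of the mutually incompatible lox2272 and loxP sites. Cre first inverts the cassette through one lox pair and then excises a site of the other pair, which locks the coding sequence in the sense orientation, so only Cre-expressing cells produce the opsin. A WPRE and the human growth hormone polyadenylation signal follow and enhance transcript processing and expression. The automated annotation labels the opsin as ChR2(H134R), which reflects its closest library match rather than the recorded mutations. The held GenBank record covers only a 506 bp portion and has no annotated features.

The stated purpose is ultrafast optogenetic control of genetically defined, Cre-expressing cell populations, with mCherry fluorescence marking the cells that express the opsin.
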