Addgene plasmid #35510: pAAV-Ef1a-DIO hChR2(E123T/T159C)-mCherry
Purpose: AAV expression of Ef1a-driven, cre-dependent, hChR2 variant for ultrafast optogenetic control.
Depositing lab: Karl Deisseroth. Depositing organization: Stanford University. Publication: Principles for applying optogenetic tools derived from direct comparative analysis of microbial opsins. Mattis J, Tye KM, Ferenczi EA, Ramakrishnan C, O'Shea DJ, Prakash R, Gunaydin LA, Hyun M, Fenno LE, Gradinaru V, Yizhar O, Deisseroth K. Nat Methods. 2011 Dec 18;9(2):159-72. doi: 10.1038/nmeth.1808. PubMed 22179551.
Backbone
  Vector backbone: pAAV
  Backbone manufacturer: Stratagene
  Backbone size w/o insert (bp): 5605
  Modifications to backbone: Addition of an Ef1a promoter, lox sites and WPRE
  Vector type: Mammalian Expression, AAV
Growth in bacteria
  Bacterial resistance: Ampicillin, 100 μg/mL
  Growth temperature: 37°C
  Growth strain: Stbl3
  Copy number: High Copy
Gene/Insert
  Gene/Insert name: hChR2
  Species: Chlamydomonas reinhardtii
  Insert size (bp): 1646
  Mutation: E123T and T159C
  Promoter: Ef1a
  Tag / fusion protein: mCherry (C terminal on insert)
  Cloning method: Restriction Enzyme; 5′ cloning site AscI (not destroyed); 3′ cloning site NheI (not destroyed)
  Sequencing primers: 5′ CACCCACACAAAGGAAAAGGGCC; 3′ GCAATAGCATGATACAAAGG
Terms and licenses: Academic/Nonprofit Terms; Industry Terms: Not Available to Industry
How to cite: pAAV-Ef1a-DIO hChR2(E123T/T159C)-mCherry was a gift from Karl Deisseroth (Addgene plasmid # 35510 ; http://n2t.net/addgene:35510 ; RRID:Addgene_35510)
