LOCUS       Exported 506 bp ds-DNA linear SYN 29-MAY-2021
DEFINITION  AAV expression of Ef1a-driven, cre-dependent, hChR2 variant for
            ultrafast optogenetic control..
ACCESSION   .
VERSION     .
KEYWORDS    pAAV-Ef1a-DIO hChR2(E123T/T159C)-mCherry
SOURCE      synthetic DNA construct
  ORGANISM  synthetic DNA construct
REFERENCE   1 (bases 1 to 506)
  AUTHORS   Mattis J, Tye KM, Ferenczi EA, Ramakrishnan C, O'Shea DJ, Prakash R,
            Gunaydin LA, Hyun M, Fenno LE, Gradinaru V, Yizhar O, Deisseroth K
  TITLE     Principles for applying optogenetic tools derived from direct
            comparative analysis of microbial opsins.
  JOURNAL   Nat Methods. 2011 Dec 18;9(2):159-72. doi: 10.1038/nmeth.1808.
  PUBMED    22179551
REFERENCE   2 (bases 1 to 506)
  AUTHORS   .
  TITLE     Direct Submission
  JOURNAL   Exported May 29, 2021 from SnapGene Server 1.1.58
            http://www.snapgene.com
FEATURES             Location/Qualifiers
     source          1..506
                     /organism="synthetic DNA construct"
                     /mol_type="other DNA"
ORIGIN
        1 gcatgaactc cttgatgatg gccatgttat cctcctcgcc cttgctcacg gcggccgctg
       61 gcacggctcc ggcctcggct tcgtcttcga cgagagtctc gacctcgatc tccgttccgc
      121 cgatgttcag tttggtggtt ttgcggatat ctccgtgaat caatatgtgc tcgtggatca
      181 ggacgcgcag gtagtgtccc aacaaccccc aacaattttt actcatcaga tcaataatcg
      241 tgtgacctac ggtggagcca tagacgctca ggacgccaaa accttcgggc cccaaaatga
      301 agagaattgg gaacataccc cagctcacga aaaacagcca tgccatgccg gtcacgacct
      361 ggcggcaccg accctttggc acagtatgat aaccctcgat atatgctttg gcggcgtgaa
      421 aaaatgtgtt cgcgccatag cacaatccaa gacaaaagaa gatgacttta acatagccgg
      481 ttgccatggc gctggtagcc ccccac
//
