>Addgene plasmid #35510 | pAAV-Ef1a-DIO hChR2(E123T/T159C)-mCherry | addgene partial sequence | sequence record 46109 | mCherry-F 5'-ccccgtaatgcagaagaaga-3'
AGGGCGAGATCAAGCAGAGGCTGAAGCTGAAGGACGGCGGCCACTACGACGCTGAGGTCAAGACCACCTA
CAAGGCCAAGAAGCCCGTGCAGCTGCCCGGCGCCTACAACGTCAACATCAAGTTGGACATCACCTCCCAC
AACGAGGACTACACCATCGTGGAACAGTACGAACGCGCCGAGGGCCGCCACTCCACCGGCGGCATGGACG
AGCTGTACAAGTAATAGGGCGCGCCATAACTTCGTATAATGTATGCTATACGAAGTTATTAAGAGGTTTC
ATATTGCTAATAGCAGCTACAATCCAGCTACCATTCTGCATAACTTCGTATAAAGTATCCTATACGAAGT
TATTCCGGAGTCGACTCTAGAGGATCCGGTACCTCACGACACCTGAAATGGAAGAAAAAAACTTTGAACC
ACTGTCTGAGGCTTGAGAATGAACCAAGATCCAAACTCAAAAAGGGCAAATTCCAAGGAGAATTACATCA
AGTGCCAAGCTGGCCTAACTTCAGTCTCCACCCACTCAGTGTGGGGAAACTCCATCGCATAAAACCCCTC
CCCCCAACCTAAAGACGACGTACTCCAAAAGCTCGAGAACTAATCGAGGTGCCTGGACGGCGCCCGGTAC
TCCGTGGAGTCACATGAAGCGACGGCTGAGGACGGAAAGGCCCTTTTCCTTTGTGTGGGTGACTCACCCG
CCCGCTCTCCCGAGCGCCGCGTCCTCCATTTTGAGCTCCCTGCAGCAGGGCCGGGAAGCGGCCATCTTTC
CGCTCACGCAACTGGTGCCGACCGGGCCAGCCTTGCCGCCCAGGGCGG
