>Addgene plasmid #35510 | pAAV-Ef1a-DIO hChR2(E123T/T159C)-mCherry | addgene partial sequence | sequence record 46110 | WPRE-R 5'-CATAGCGTAAAAGGAGCAACA-3'
ATCCAGAGGTTGATTATCGATAAGCTTGATATCGAATTCATAACTTCGTATAGCATACATTATACGAAGT
TATTCTTTGCACCATTCTAAAGAATAACAGTGATAATTTCTGGGTTAAGGCAAATAACTTCGTATAGGAT
ACTTTATACGAAGTTATGCTAGCCACCATGGACTATGGCGGCGCTTTGTCTGCCGTCGGACGCGAACTTT
TGTTCGTTACTAATCCTGTGGTGGTGAACGGGTCCGTCCTGGTCCCTGAGGATCAATGTTACTGTGCCGG
ATGGATTGAATCTCGCGGCACGAACGGCGCTCAGACCGCGTCAAATGTCCTGCAGTGGCTTGCAGCAGGA
TTCAGCATTTTGCTGCTGATGTTCTATGCCTACCAAACCTGGAAATCTACATGCGGCTGGGAGGAGATCT
ATGTGTGCGCCATTGAAATGGTTAAGGTGATTCTCGAGTTCTTTTTTGAGTTTAAGAATCCCTCTATGCT
CTACCTTGCCACAGGACACCGGGTGCAGTGGCTGCGCTATGCAACCTGGCTGCTCACTTGTCCTGTCATC
CTTATCCACCTGAGCAACCTCACCGGCCTGAGCAACGACTACAGCAGGAGAACCATGGGACTCCTTGTCT
CAGACATCGGGTGTATCGTGTGGGGGGCTACCAGCGCCATGGCAACCGGCTATGTTAAAGTCATCTTCTT
TTGTCTTGGATTGTGCTATGGCGCGAACACATTTTTTCACGCCGCCAAAGCATATATCGAGGGTTATCAT
ACTGTGCCAAAGGGTCGGTGCCGCCAGGTCGTGACCGGCATGGCATGGCTGTTTTTCGTGAGCTGGGGTA
TGTTCCCAATTCTCTTCATTTTGGGGCCCGAAGGTTTTGGCGTCCTGAGCGTCTATGGCT
